Addgene plasmid #48759: pPy-CAG-GFP-IRES-Pac
Purpose: CAG promoter driving GFP-IRES-Puromycin Acetyl Transferase
Depositing lab: Austin Smith. Depositing organization: University of Cambridge. Publication: Exit from pluripotency is gated by intracellular redistribution of the bHLH transcription factor Tfe3. Betschinger J, Nichols J, Dietmann S, Corrin PD, Paddison PJ, Smith A. Cell. 2013 Apr 11;153(2):335-47. doi: 10.1016/j.cell.2013.03.012. PubMed 23582324.
Backbone
  Vector backbone: Bluescript
  Backbone size w/o insert (bp): 6600
  Total vector size (bp): 7300
  Vector type: Mammalian Expression ; pPy
  Selectable markers: Puromycin
Growth in bacteria
  Bacterial resistance: Ampicillin, 100 μg/mL
  Growth temperature: 37°C
  Growth strain: DH5alpha
  Copy number: High Copy
Gene/Insert
  Gene/Insert name: EGFP
  Species: Synthetic
  Insert size (bp): 700
  Promoter: CAG
  Cloning method: Gateway Cloning
  Sequencing primers: 5′ CAG forward; 3′ pA backward
Terms and licenses: Academic/Nonprofit Terms; Industry Terms: Not Available to Industry
How to cite: pPy-CAG-GFP-IRES-Pac was a gift from Austin Smith (Addgene plasmid # 48759 ; http://n2t.net/addgene:48759 ; RRID:Addgene_48759)
