[The description below was written by a language model from this plasmid's Addgene catalogue record and pLannotate feature annotations shown in this document.]
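Description:
pPy-CAG-GFP-IRES-Pac is a mammalian expression plasmid of about 7.3 kb built on a Bluescript backbone. It is propagated in E. coli through a high-copy ColE1/pUC-type origin and selected with ampicillin via the β-lactamase gene. Remnants of the lac promoter/operator region and of the Bluescript polylinker are also annotated. The vector type is listed as "pPy", a name conventionally associated with polyoma-origin episomal vectors, but no polyoma origin is annotated in the feature table. An SV40 origin and two SV40 poly(A) signals are annotated in the backbone.

The payload is a single bicistronic transcription unit driven by the CAG promoter. This promoter is annotated here as the CMV immediate-early enhancer (spanning the sequence origin), the chicken β-actin promoter and the chimeric β-actin/β-globin intron, and it gives strong, broadly active expression in mammalian cells. EGFP, an insert of roughly 700 bp, sits downstream between attB1 and attB2 sites, which fits the recorded Gateway cloning method. The short β-globin (HBB) fragments on either side are probably residual exon sequence from the CAG cassette rather than functional coding regions. After EGFP, an EMCV IRES directs cap-independent translation of puromycin N-acetyltransferase (pac) from the same mRNA, and the transcript ends at the bovine growth hormone poly(A) signal.

Because GFP and puromycin resistance come from one transcript, puromycin selection enriches for cells that also express the fluorescent reporter. The record gives only the cassette design as the purpose. The associated publication concerns exit from pluripotency, so use as a GFP-expressing control or marker for related CAG-driven constructs is a plausible reading that the record does not state.
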