Features (pLannotate 1.2.2; 25 found; start..end, strand, type, name):
    380..655     +  promoter       chicken β-actin promoter: No description available
    656..1667    +  intron         chimeric intron: chimera between introns from chicken β-actin and rabbit β-globin
   1665..1721    +  CDS            HBB (fragment): HBB_LEPEU - Experimental evidence at protein level: Swiss-Prot protein existence level 1. Involved in oxygen transport from the lung to the various peripheral tissues. From Lepus europaeus (European hare).
   1730..1754    +  protein_bind   attB1: mutant version of attB; recombination site for the Gateway® BP reaction BP Clonase™
   1760..2479    +  CDS            EGFP: the original enhanced GFP (Yang et al., 1996) mammalian codon-optimized
   2481..2505    -  protein_bind   attB2: mutant version of attB; recombination site for the Gateway® BP reaction BP Clonase™
   2514..2576    +  CDS            HBB (fragment): HBB_PONPY - Experimental evidence at transcript level: Swiss-Prot protein existence level 2. Involved in oxygen transport from the lung to the various peripheral tissues. From Pongo pygmaeus (Bornean orangutan).
   2614..2637    -  misc_feature   MCS (fragment): pBluescript multiple cloning site
   2639..3211    +  misc_feature   IRES: internal ribosome entry site (IRES) of the encephalomyocarditis virus (EMCV)
   3225..3824    +  CDS            PuroR: puromycin N-acetyltransferase; pac from Streptomyces alboniger; confers resistance to puromycin
   3911..4135    +  polyA_signal   bGH poly(A) signal: bovine growth hormone polyadenylation signal
   4139..4155    +  promoter       SV40 promoter (fragment): SV40 enhancer and early promoter
   4206..4222    -  protein_bind   lac operator: The lac repressor binds to the lac operator to inhibit transcription in E. coli. This inhibition can be relieved by adding lactose or isopropyl-β-D-thiogalactopyranoside (IPTG). lac repressor encoded by lacI
   4230..4260    -  promoter       lac promoter: promoter for the E. coli lac operon
   4275..4296    -  protein_bind   CAP binding site: CAP binding activates transcription in the presence of cAMP. E. coli catabolite activator protein
   4309..4348    -  CDS            lacI (fragment): lac repressor; lacI; The lac repressor binds to the lac operator to inhibit transcription in E. coli. This inhibition can be relieved by adding lactose or isopropyl-β-D-thiogalactopyranoside (IPTG).
   4355..4377    +  promoter       SV40 promoter (fragment): SV40 enhancer and early promoter
   4401..4536    +  rep_origin     SV40 ori: SV40 origin of replication
   4556..4690    +  polyA_signal   SV40 poly(A) signal: SV40 polyadenylation signal
   4692..4746    -  CDS            lacI (fragment): lac repressor; lacI; The lac repressor binds to the lac operator to inhibit transcription in E. coli. This inhibition can be relieved by adding lactose or isopropyl-β-D-thiogalactopyranoside (IPTG).
   4929..5517    -  rep_origin     ori: high-copy-number ColE1/pMB1/pBR322/pUC origin of replication
   5688..6548    -  CDS            AmpR: β-lactamase; bla; confers resistance to ampicillin, carbenicillin, and related antibiotics
   6549..6565    -  promoter       AmpR promoter (fragment): bla
   7151..7285    +  polyA_signal   SV40 poly(A) signal: SV40 polyadenylation signal
   7299..377     +  enhancer       CMV enhancer (across the origin): human cytomegalovirus immediate early enhancer
>Addgene plasmid #48759 | pPy-CAG-GFP-IRES-Pac | depositor full sequence | sequence record 70881 | in silico assembled
ATTGATTATTGACTAGTTATTAATAGTAATCAATTACGGGGTCATTAGTTCATAGCCCATATATGGAGTT
CCGCGTTACATAACTTACGGTAAATGGCCCGCCTGGCTGACCGCCCAACGACCCCCGCCCATTGACGTCA
ATAATGACGTATGTTCCCATAGTAACGCCAATAGGGACTTTCCATTGACGTCAATGGGTGGACTATTTAC
GGTAAACTGCCCACTTGGCAGTACATCAAGTGTATCATATGCCAAGTACGCCCCCTATTGACGTCAATGA
CGGTAAATGGCCCGCCTGGCATTATGCCCAGTACATGACCTTATGGGACTTTCCTACTTGGCAGTACATC
TACGTATTAGTCATCGCTATTACCATGGGTCGAGGTGAGCCCCACGTTCTGCTTCACTCTCCCCATCTCC
CCCCCCTCCCCACCCCCAATTTTGTATTTATTTATTTTTTAATTATTTTGTGCAGCGATGGGGGCGGGGG
GGGGGGGGGCGCGCGCCAGGCGGGGCGGGGCGGGGCGAGGGGCGGGGCGGGGCGAGGCGGAGAGGTGCGG
CGGCAGCCAATCAGAGCGGCGCGCTCCGAAAGTTTCCTTTTATGGCGAGGCGGCGGCGGCGGCGGCCCTA
TAAAAAGCGAAGCGCGCGGCGGGCGGGAGTCGCTGCGTTGCCTTCGCCCCGTGCCCCGCTCCGCGCCGCC
TCGCGCCGCCCGCCCCGGCTCTGACTGACCGCGTTACTCCCACAGGTGAGCGGGCGGGACGGCCCTTCTC
CTCCGGGCTGTAATTAGCGCTTGGTTTAATGACGGCTCGTTTCTTTTCTGTGGCTGCGTGAAAGCCTTAA
AGGGCTCCGGGAGGGCCCTTTGTGCGGGGGGGAGCGGCTCGGGGGGTGCGTGCGTGTGTGTGTGCGTGGG
GAGCGCCGCGTGCGGCCCGCGCTGCCCGGCGGCTGTGAGCGCTGCGGGCGCGGCGCGGGGCTTTGTGCGC
TCCGCGTGTGCGCGAGGGGAGCGCGGCCGGGGGCGGTGCCCCGCGGTGCGGGGGGGCTGCGAGGGGAACA
AAGGCTGCGTGCGGGGTGTGTGCGTGGGGGGGTGAGCAGGGGGTGTGGGCGCGGCGGTCGGGCTGTAACC
CCCCCCTGCACCCCCCTCCCCGAGTTGCTGAGCACGGCCCGGCTTCGGGTGCGGGGCTCCGTGCGGGGCG
TGGCGCGGGGCTCGCCGTGCCGGGCGGGGGGTGGCGGCAGGTGGGGGTGCCGGGCGGGGCGGGGCCGCCT
CGGGCCGGGGAGGGCTCGGGGGAGGGGCGCGGCGGCCCCGGAGCGCCGGCGGCTGTCGAGGCGCGGCGAG
CCGCAGCCATTGCCTTTTATGGTAATCGTGCGAGAGGGCGCAGGGACTTCCTTTGTCCCAAATCTGTGCG
GAGCCGAAATCTGGGAGGCGCCGCCGCACCCCCTCTAGCGGGCGCGGGGCGAAGCGGTGCGGCGCCGGCA
GGAAGGAAATGGGCGGGGAGGGCCTTCGTGCGTCGCCGCGCCGCCGTCCCCTTCTCCCTCTCCAGCCTCG
GGGCTGTCCGCGGGGGGACGGCTGCCTTCGGGGGGGACGGGGCAGGGCGGGGTTCGGCTTCTGGCGTGTG
ACCGGCGGCTCTAGAGCCTCTGCTAACCATGTTCATGCCTTCTTCTTTTTCCTACAGCTCCTGGGCAACG
TGCTGGTTATTGTGCTGTCTCATCATTTTGGCAAAGAATTCCTCGAATCACAAGTTTGTACAAAAAAGCA
GGCTTCACCATGGTGAGCAAGGGCGAGGAGCTGTTCACCGGGGTGGTGCCCATCCTGGTCGAGCTGGACG
GCGACGTAAACGGCCACAAGTTCAGCGTGTCCGGCGAGGGCGAGGGCGATGCCACCTACGGCAAGCTGAC
CCTGAAGTTCATCTGCACCACCGGCAAGCTGCCCGTGCCCTGGCCCACCCTCGTGACCACCCTGACCTAC
GGCGTGCAGTGCTTCAGCCGCTACCCCGACCACATGAAGCAGCACGACTTCTTCAAGTCCGCCATGCCCG
AAGGCTACGTCCAGGAGCGCACCATCTTCTTCAAGGACGACGGCAACTACAAGACCCGCGCCGAGGTGAA
GTTCGAGGGCGACACCCTGGTGAACCGCATCGAGCTGAAGGGCATCGACTTCAAGGAGGACGGCAACATC
CTGGGGCACAAGCTGGAGTACAACTACAACAGCCACAACGTCTATATCATGGCCGACAAGCAGAAGAACG
GCATCAAGGTGAACTTCAAGATCCGCCACAACATCGAGGACGGCAGCGTGCAGCTCGCCGACCACTACCA
GCAGAACACCCCCATCGGCGACGGCCCCGTGCTGCTGCCCGACAACCACTACCTGAGCACCCAGTCCGCC
CTGAGCAAAGACCCCAACGAGAAGCGCGATCACATGGTCCTGCTGGAGTTCGTGACCGCCGCCGGGATCA
CTCTCGGCATGGACGAGCTGTACAAGTAAGACCCAGCTTTCTTGTACAAAGTGGTGATTCGAGGAATTCA
CTCCTCAGGTGCAGGCTGCCTATCAGAAGGTGGTGGCTGGTGTGGCCAACTGGCTCACAAATACCACTGA
GATCGACGGTATCGAGCGGCCGCTCGATAAGCTTGATATCGAATTCCGCCCCTCTCCCTCCCCCCCCCCT
AACGTTACTGGCCGAAGCCGCTTGGAATAAGGCCGGTGTGCGTTTGTCTATATGTTATTTTCCACCATAT
TGCCGTCTTTTGGCAATGTGAGGGCCCGGAAACCTGGCCCTGTCTTCTTGACGAGCATTCCTAGGGGTCT
TTCCCCTCTCGCCAAAGGAATGCAAGGTCTGTTGAATGTCGTGAAGGAAGCAGTTCCTCTGGAAGCTTCT
TGAAGACAAACAACGTCTGTAGCGACCCTTTGCAGGCAGCGGAACCCCCCACCTGGCGACAGGTGCCTCT
GCGGCCAAAAGCCACGTGTATAAGATACACCTGCAAAGGCGGCACAACCCCAGTGCCACGTTGTGAGTTG
GATAGTTGTGGAAAGAGTCAAATGGCTCTCCTCAAGCGTATTCAACAAGGGGCTGAAGGATGCCCAGAAG
GTACCCCATTGTATGGGATCTGATCTGGGGCCTCGGTGCACATGCTTTACATGTGTTTAGTCGAGGTTAA
AAAACGTCTAGGCCCCCCGAACCACGGGGACGTGGTTTTCCTTTGAAAAACACGATGATAATATGGCCAC
AACCATGACCGAGTACAAGCCCACGGTGCGCCTCGCCACCCGCGACGACGTCCCCCGGGCCGTACGCACC
CTCGCCGCCGCGTTCGCCGACTACCCCGCCACGCGCCACACCGTCGATCCGGACCGCCACATCGAGCGGG
TCACCGAGCTGCAAGAACTCTTCCTCACGCGCGTCGGGCTCGACATCGGCAAGGTGTGGGTCGCGGACGA
CGGCGCCGCGGTGGCGGTCTGGACCACGCCGGAGAGCGTCGAAGCGGGGGCGGTGTTCGCCGAGATCGGC
CCGCGCATGGCCGAGTTGAGCGGTTCCCGGCTGGCCGCGCAGCAACAGATGGAAGGCCTCCTGGCGCCGC
ACCGGCCCAAGGAGCCCGCGTGGTTCCTGGCCACCGTCGGCGTCTCGCCCGACCACCAGGGCAAGGGTCT
GGGCAGCGCCGTCGTGCTCCCCGGAGTGGAGGCGGCCGAGCGCGCCGGGGTGCCCGCCTTCCTGGAGACC
TCCGCGCCCCGCAACCTCCCCTTCTACGAGCGGCTCGGCTTCACCGTCACCGCCGACGTCGAGGTGCCCG
AAGGACCGCGCACCTGGTGCATGACCCGCAAGCCCGGTGCCTGACGCCCGCCCCACGACCCGCAGCGCCC
GACCGAAAGGAGCGCACGACCCCATGCATCGATGATCTAGAGCTCGCTGATCAGCCTCGACTGTGCCTTC
TAGTTGCCAGCCATCTGTTGTTTGCCCCTCCCCCGTGCCTTCCTTGACCCTGGAAGGTGCCACTCCCACT
GTCCTTTCCTAATAAAATGAGGAAATTGCATCGCATTGTCTGAGTAGGTGTCATTCTATTCTGGGGGGTG
GGGTGGGGCAGGACAGCAAGGGGGAGGATTGGGAAGACAATAGCAGGCATGCTGGGGATGCGGTGGGCTC
TATGGCTTCTGAGGCGGAAAGAACCTGCAGCCCAAGCTTGGCGTAATCATGGTCATAGCTGTTTCCTGTG
TGAAATTGTTATCCGCTCACAATTCCACACAACATACGAGCCGGAAGCATAAAGTGTAAAGCCTGGGGTG
CCTAATGAGTGAGCTAACTCACATTAATTGCGTTGCGCTCACTGCCCGCTTTCCAGTCGGGAAACCTGTC
GTGCCAGCGGATCCGCATCTCAATTAGTCAGCAACCATAGTCCCGCCCCTAACTCCGCCCATCCCGCCCC
TAACTCCGCCCAGTTCCGCCCATTCTCCGCCCCATGGCTGACTAATTTTTTTTATTTATGCAGAGGCCGA
GGCCGCCTCGGCCTCTGAGCTATTCCAGAAGTAGTGAGGAGGCTTTTTTGGAGGCCTAGGCTTTTGCAAA
AAGCTAACTTGTTTATTGCAGCTTATAATGGTTACAAATAAAGCAATAGCATCACAAATTTCACAAATAA
AGCATTTTTTTCACTGCATTCTAGTTGTGGTTTGTCCAAACTCATCAATGTATCTTATCATGTCTGGATC
CGCTGCATTAATGAATCGGCCAACGCGCGGGGAGAGGCGGTTTGCGTATTGGGCGCTCTTCCGCTTCCTC
GCTCACTGACTCGCTGCGCTCGGTCGTTCGGCTGCGGCGAGCGGTATCAGCTCACTCAAAGGCGGTAATA
CGGTTATCCACAGAATCAGGGGATAACGCAGGAAAGAACATGTGAGCAAAAGGCCAGCAAAAGGCCAGGA
ACCGTAAAAAGGCCGCGTTGCTGGCGTTTTTCCATAGGCTCCGCCCCCCTGACGAGCATCACAAAAATCG
ACGCTCAAGTCAGAGGTGGCGAAACCCGACAGGACTATAAAGATACCAGGCGTTTCCCCCTGGAAGCTCC
CTCGTGCGCTCTCCTGTTCCGACCCTGCCGCTTACCGGATACCTGTCCGCCTTTCTCCCTTCGGGAAGCG
TGGCGCTTTCTCAATGCTCACGCTGTAGGTATCTCAGTTCGGTGTAGGTCGTTCGCTCCAAGCTGGGCTG
TGTGCACGAACCCCCCGTTCAGCCCGACCGCTGCGCCTTATCCGGTAACTATCGTCTTGAGTCCAACCCG
GTAAGACACGACTTATCGCCACTGGCAGCAGCCACTGGTAACAGGATTAGCAGAGCGAGGTATGTAGGCG
GTGCTACAGAGTTCTTGAAGTGGTGGCCTAACTACGGCTACACTAGAAGGACAGTATTTGGTATCTGCGC
TCTGCTGAAGCCAGTTACCTTCGGAAAAAGAGTTGGTAGCTCTTGATCCGGCAAACAAACCACCGCTGGT
AGCGGTGGTTTTTTTGTTTGCAAGCAGCAGATTACGCGCAGAAAAAAAGGATCTCAAGAAGATCCTTTGA
TCTTTTCTACGGGGTCTGACGCTCAGTGGAACGAAAACTCACGTTAAGGGATTTTGGTCATGAGATTATC
AAAAAGGATCTTCACCTAGATCCTTTTAAATTAAAAATGAAGTTTTAAATCAATCTAAAGTATATATGAG
TAAACTTGGTCTGACAGTTACCAATGCTTAATCAGTGAGGCACCTATCTCAGCGATCTGTCTATTTCGTT
CATCCATAGTTGCCTGACTCCCCGTCGTGTAGATAACTACGATACGGGAGGGCTTACCATCTGGCCCCAG
TGCTGCAATGATACCGCGAGACCCACGCTCACCGGCTCCAGATTTATCAGCAATAAACCAGCCAGCCGGA
AGGGCCGAGCGCAGAAGTGGTCCTGCAACTTTATCCGCCTCCATCCAGTCTATTAATTGTTGCCGGGAAG
CTAGAGTAAGTAGTTCGCCAGTTAATAGTTTGCGCAACGTTGTTGCCATTGCTACAGGCATCGTGGTGTC
ACGCTCGTCGTTTGGTATGGCTTCATTCAGCTCCGGTTCCCAACGATCAAGGCGAGTTACATGATCCCCC
ATGTTGTGCAAAAAAGCGGTTAGCTCCTTCGGTCCTCCGATCGTTGTCAGAAGTAAGTTGGCCGCAGTGT
TATCACTCATGGTTATGGCAGCACTGCATAATTCTCTTACTGTCATGCCATCCGTAAGATGCTTTTCTGT
GACTGGTGAGTACTCAACCAAGTCATTCTGAGAATAGTGTATGCGGCGACCGAGTTGCTCTTGCCCGGCG
TCAATACGGGATAATACCGCGCCACATAGCAGAACTTTAAAAGTGCTCATCATTGGAAAACGTTCTTCGG
GGCGAAAACTCTCAAGGATCTTACCGCTGTTGAGATCCAGTTCGATGTAACCCACTCGTGCACCCAACTG
ATCTTCAGCATCTTTTACTTTCACCAGCGTTTCTGGGTGAGCAAAAACAGGAAGGCAAAATGCCGCAAAA
AAGGGAATAAGGGCGACACGGAAATGTTGAATACTCATACTCTTCCTTTTTCAATGACCGCTTTGGAAAA
ACAAAGACTGTATTTCCTGGAAATTAATGTTTATTCAATAAACTGTGTATTCAGCTATATCACATAGTGG
TGAGGCTGAAATGAGGCGGGAAGAGGCGGTTGGGGCTTAATTATATCAATTTGGGTGGCCCCACAGCGCC
TCCAAGGCGCCAGTCCTGTTTTGACAAGTTGCCTCTGGAAGCCTCTACAATGCCTCTCTTCTTTTTCTCC
AGAGTAAGCGGAGGCCAGGGGCCCCCGGCCTCTGCTTAATACTAAAAAAAACAGCTGTTGTCATAGTAAT
GATTGGGTGGAAACATTCCAGGCCTGGGTGGAGAGGCTTTTTGCTTCCTCTTGCAAAACCACACTGACAT
TCCAGGCCTGGGTGGAGAGGCTTTTTGCTTCCTCTTGCAAAACCACACTGCCCTCTGGAGGGCAGTTGCC
TAGCAACTAACTAAAAGAGGATGTCGCACGGCCAGCTGCGGTCAGTTAGTCACTTCCTGCTTAACTGACT
TGACATTTTCTATTTTAAGAGTCGGGAGGAAAATTACTGTGTTGGAGGCCCTCCGCCATCTTCTGAAGCT
GAATCGAATTAACTTGTTTATTGCAGCTTATAATGGTTACAAATAAAGCAATAGCATCACAAATTTCACA
AATAAAGCATTTTTTTCACTGCATTCTAGTTGTGGTTTGTCCAAACTCATCAATGTATCTTATCATGTCT
GGATCTGATATCATCGTCGAC
