>Addgene plasmid #48759 | pPy-CAG-GFP-IRES-Pac | addgene partial sequence | sequence record 150360 | pCAX-F 5'-CAGCTCCTGGGCAACGTGC-3'
AAAGCAGGCTTCACCATGGTGAGCAAGGGCGAGGAGCTGTTCACCGGGGTGGTGCCCATCCTGGTCGAGC
TGGACGGCGACGTAAACGGCCACAAGTTCAGCGTGTCCGGCGAGGGCGAGGGCGATGCCACCTACGGCAA
GCTGACCCTGAAGTTCATCTGCACCACCGGCAAGCTGCCCGTGCCCTGGCCCACCCTCGTGACCACCCTG
ACCTACGGCGTGCAGTGCTTCAGCCGCTACCCCGACCACATGAAGCAGCACGACTTCTTCAAGTCCGCCA
TGCCCGAAGGCTACGTCCAGGAGCGCACCATCTTCTTCAAGGACGACGGCAACTACAAGACCCGCGCCGA
GGTGAAGTTCGAGGGCGACACCCTGGTGAACCGCATCGAGCTGAAGGGCATCGACTTCAAGGAGGACGGC
AACATCCTGGGGCACAAGCTGGAGTACAACTACAACAGCCACAACGTCTATATCATGGCCGACAAGCAGA
AGAACGGCATCAAGGTGAACTTCAAGATCCGCCACAACATCGAGGACGGCAGCGTGCAGCTCGCCGACCA
CTACCAGCAGAACACCCCCATCGGCGACGGCCCCGTGCTGCTGCCCGACAACCACTACCTGAGCACCCAG
TCCGCCCTGAGCAAAGACC
