>Addgene plasmid #48759 | pPy-CAG-GFP-IRES-Pac | addgene partial sequence | sequence record 150386 | BGH-rev 5'-TAGAAGGCACAGTCGAGG-3'
TGCGCTCCTTTCGGTCGGGCGCTGCGGGTCGTGGGGCGGGCGTCAGGCACCGGGCTTGCGGGTCATGCAC
CAGGTGCGCGGTCCTTCGGGCACCTCGACGTCGGCGGTGACGGTGAAGCCGAGCCGCTCGTAGAAGGGGA
GGTTGCGGGGCGCGGAGGTCTCCAGGAAGGCGGGCACCCCGGCGCGCTCGGCCGCCTCCACTCCGGGGAG
CACGACGGCGCTGCCCAGACCCTTGCCCTGGTGGTCGGGCGAGACGCCGACGGTGGCCAGGAACCACGCG
GGCTCCTTGGGCCGGTGCGGCGCCAGGAGGCCTTCCATCTGTTGCTGCGCGGCCAGCCGGGAACCGCTCA
A
